Addgene plasmid #131602: pMXs-GATA2
Purpose: expression of human GATA2 in mammalian cells
Depositing lab: Kateri Moore & Filipe Pereira. Depositing organization: Icahn School of Medicine at Mount Sinai. Publication: Induction of a hemogenic program in mouse fibroblasts. Pereira CF, Chang B, Qiu J, Niu X, Papatsenko D, Hendry CE, Clark NR, Nomura-Kitabayashi A, Kovacic JC, Ma'ayan A, Schaniel C, Lemischka IR, Moore K. Cell Stem Cell. 2013 Aug 1;13(2):205-18. doi: 10.1016/j.stem.2013.05.024. Epub 2013 Jun 13. PubMed 23770078.
Backbone
  Vector backbone: pMXs
  Backbone size w/o insert (bp): 4600
  Total vector size (bp): 6040
  Vector type: Mammalian Expression, Retroviral
Growth in bacteria
  Bacterial resistance: Ampicillin, 100 μg/mL
  Growth temperature: 37°C
  Growth strain: NEB Stable
  Copy number: High Copy
Gene/Insert
  Gene/Insert name: GATA2
  Species: H. sapiens (human)
  Insert size (bp): 1440
  Entrez Gene: GATA2 (a.k.a. DCML, IMD21, MONOMAC, NFE1B)
  Cloning method: Restriction Enzyme; 5′ cloning site EcoRI (unknown if destroyed); 3′ cloning site EcoRI (unknown if destroyed)
  Sequencing primers: 5′ gacggcatcgcagcttggat
Terms and licenses: Academic/Nonprofit Terms; Industry Terms: Not Available to Industry
How to cite: pMXs-GATA2 was a gift from Kateri Moore & Filipe Pereira (Addgene plasmid # 131602 ; http://n2t.net/addgene:131602 ; RRID:Addgene_131602)
