[The description below was written by a language model from this plasmid's Addgene catalogue record and pLannotate feature annotations shown in this document.]
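Description:
pMXs-GATA2 is a Moloney murine leukemia virus (MMLV)-based retroviral vector built on the pMXs backbone for expressing human GATA2 in mammalian cells. In bacteria it is maintained through a high-copy ColE1/pUC-type origin and selected with ampicillin via the β-lactamase gene and its native promoter. The catalogue lists a total size of about 6.0 kb (4.6 kb backbone plus a 1,440 bp insert), whereas the sequenced record is about 6.9 kb. The GATA2 coding sequence in that record matches the stated 1,440 bp, so the difference lies in flanking or backbone sequence rather than in the gene itself.

The viral portion begins with a 5′ MMLV LTR, followed by the MMLV packaging signal (with a short fragment annotated as MESV Ψ), a truncated gag lacking its start codon, which forms part of the extended packaging region, and a pol-derived segment carrying the splice acceptor. Downstream of a remnant of the multiple cloning site sits the GATA2 open reading frame, cloned at EcoRI sites on both sides, and then the 3′ LTR. No internal promoter is annotated, so expression is expected to be driven by the 5′ LTR, as is typical of pMXs vectors. Part of the 3′ LTR region is labelled as a ΔU3 fragment, but it abuts an ordinary LTR annotation and this alone should not be taken as evidence of a self-inactivating design. No tag, reporter or mammalian selection marker is annotated. Because gag, pol and env functions are absent, viral particles must be produced in packaging cells supplying them in trans, after which the provirus integrates for stable expression. GATA2 is a zinc-finger transcriptional activator, and the associated publication concerns inducing a hemogenic program in mouse fibroblasts, consistent with use as a transcription factor delivery vector in reprogramming experiments.
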