Features (pLannotate 1.2.2; 13 found; start..end, strand, type, name):
      1..594     +  LTR            LTR: long terminal repeat from Moloney murine leukemia virus
    657..856     +  misc_feature   MMLV Ψ: packaging signal of Moloney murine leukemia virus (MMLV)
    908..996     +  misc_feature   MESV Ψ (fragment): packaging signal of murine embryonic stem cell virus
   1073..1489    +  CDS            gag (truncated): truncated Moloney murine leukemia virus (MMLV) gag gene lacking the start codon
   1499..1873    +  misc_feature   pol region: Moloney murine leukemia virus (MMLV) pol region containing the splice acceptor site
   1897..1921    +  misc_feature   MCS (fragment): multiple cloning site
   2140..3579    +  CDS            GATA2: GATA2_HUMAN - Experimental evidence at protein level: Swiss-Prot protein existence level 1. Transcriptional activator which regulates endothelin-1 gene expression in endothelial cells. Binds to the consensus sequence 5'- AGATAG-3'. From Homo sapiens (Human).
   4292..4413    +  LTR            3' LTR (ΔU3) (fragment): self-inactivating 3' long terminal repeat (LTR) from Moloney murine leukemia virus
   4414..4883    +  LTR            LTR: long terminal repeat from Moloney murine leukemia virus
   4949..5001    -  CDS            lacI (fragment): lac repressor; lacI; The lac repressor binds to the lac operator to inhibit transcription in E. coli. This inhibition can be relieved by adding lactose or isopropyl-β-D-thiogalactopyranoside (IPTG).
   5184..5772    -  rep_origin     ori: high-copy-number ColE1/pMB1/pBR322/pUC origin of replication
   5936..6796    -  CDS            AmpR: β-lactamase; bla; confers resistance to ampicillin, carbenicillin, and related antibiotics
   6797..6901    -  promoter       AmpR promoter: bla
>Addgene plasmid #131602 | pMXs-GATA2 | addgene full sequence | sequence record 265951 | Addgene NGS Result
AATGAAAGACCCCACCTGTAGGTTTGGCAAGCTAGCTTAAGTAACGCCATTTTGCAAGGCATGGAAAAAT
ACATAACTGAGAATAGAAAAGTTCAGATCAAGGTCAGGAACAGATGGAACAGCTGAATATGGGCCAAACA
GGATATCTGTGGTAAGCAGTTCCTGCCCCGGCTCAGGGCCAAGAACAGATGGAACAGCTGAATATGGGCC
AAACAGGATATCTGTGGTAAGCAGTTCCTGCCCCGGCTCAGGGCCAAGAACAGATGGTCCCCAGATGCGG
TCCAGCCCTCAGCAGTTTCTAGAGAACCATCAGATGTTTCCAGGGTGCCCCAAGGACCTGAAATGACCCT
GTGCCTTATTTGAACTAACCAATCAGTTCGCTTCTCGCTTCTGTTCGCGCGCTTCTGCTCCCCGAGCTCA
ATAAAAGAGCCCACAACCCCTCACTCGGCGCGCCAGTCCTCCGATTGACTGAGTCGCCCGGGTACCCGTG
TATCCAATAAACCCTCTTGCAGTTGCATCCGACTTGTGGTCTCGCTGTTCCTTGGGAGGGTCTCCTCTGA
GTGATTGACTACCCGTCAGCGGGGGTCTTTCATTTGGGGGCTCGTCCGGGATCGGGAGACCCCTGCCCAG
GGACCACCGACCCACCACCGGGAGGTAAGCTGGCCAGCAACTTATCTGTGTCTGTCCGATTGTCTAGTGT
CTATGACTGATTTTATGCGCCTGCGTCGGTACTAGTTAGCTAACTAGCTCTGTATCTGGCGGACCCGTGG
TGGAACTGACGAGTTCGGAACACCCGGCCGCAACCCTGGGAGACGTCCCAGGGACTTCGGGGGCCGTTTT
TGTGGCCCGACCTGAGTCCAAAAATCCCGATCGTTTTGGACTCTTTGGTGCACCCCCCTAATAGGAGGGA
TATGTGGTTCTGGTAGGAGACGAGAACCTAAAACAGTTCCCGCCTCCGTCTGAATTTTTGCTTTCGGTTT
GGGACCGAAGCCGCGCCGCGCGTCTTGTCTGCTGCAGCATCGTTCTGTGTTGTCTCTGTCTGACTGTGTT
TCTGTATTTGTCTGAAAATTAGGGCCAGACTGTTACCACTCCCTTAAGTTTGACCTTAGGTCACTGGAAA
GATGTCGAGCGGATCGCTCACAACCAGTCGGTAGATGTCAAGAAGAGACGTTGGGTTACCTTCTGCTCTG
CAGAATGGCCAACCTTTAACGTCGGATGGCCGCGAGACGGCACCTTTAACCGAGACCTCATCACCCAGGT
TAAGATCAAGGTCTTTTCACCTGGCCCGCATGGACACCCAGACCAGGTCCCCTACATCGTGACCTGGGAA
GCCTTGGCTTTTGACCCCCCTCCCTGGGTCAAGCCCTTTGTACACCCTAAGCCTCCGCCTCCTCTTCCTC
CATCCGCCCCGTCTCTCCCCCTTGAACCTCCTCGTTCGACCCCGCCTCGATCCTCCCTTTATCCAGCCCT
CACTCCTTCTCTAGGCGCCCCCATATGGCCATATGAGATCTTATATGGGGCACCCCCGCCCCTTGTAAAC
TTCCCTGACCCTGACATGACAAGAGTTACTAACAGCCCCTCTCTCCAAGCTCACTTACAGGCTCTCTACT
TAGTCCAGCACGAAGTCTGGAGACCTCTGGCGGCAGCCTACCAAGAACAACTGGACCGACCGGTGGTACC
TCACCCTTACCGAGTCGGCGACACAGTGTGGGTCCGCCGACACCAGACTAAGAACCTAGAACCTCGCTGG
AAAGGACCTTACACAGTCCTGCTGACCACCCCCACCGCCCTCAAAGTAGACGGCATCGCAGCTTGGATAC
ACGCCGCCCACGTGAAGGCTGCCGACCCCGGGGGTGGACCATCCTCTAGACTGCCGGATCTAGCTAGTTA
ATTAAGGATCTCGAGCTCAAGCTTCGAATTCCGGGGCCGGAGCCGGGAGGGCCCGAGGCCGAGGCGCACT
CTACCCCCAGCTCCTACCCTGTAAGCCCCGCCAGCCTCCGGACGTGCTGTCCCTGGGCCCGTCGCCCTCG
GGGCTCCCGCCGGAACTCCTTCACTCTCAGAGGCCGAGTCCCTCCCCTCCCCACGGCTGCGTGTGGCCGT
TGCCGTCTGCACCCAGACCCTGAGCCGCCGCCGCCGGCCATGGAGGTGGCGCCCGAGCAGCCGCGCTGGA
TGGCGCACCCGGCCGTGCTGAATGCGCAGCACCCCGACTCACACCACCCGGGCCTGGCGCACAACTACAT
GGAACCCGCGCAGCTGCTGCCTCCAGACGAGGTGGACGTCTTCTTCAATCACCTCGACTCGCAGGGCAAC
CCCTACTATGCCAACCCCGCTCACGCGCGGGCGCGCGTCTCCTACAGCCCCGCGCACGCCCGCCTGACCG
GAGGCCAGATGTGCCGCCCACACTTGTTGCACAGCCCGGGTTTGCCCTGGCTGGACGGGGGCAAAGCAGC
CCTCTCTGCCGCTGCGGCCCACCACCACAACCCCTGGACCGTGAGCCCCTTCTCCAAGACGCCACTGCAC
CCCTCAGCTGCTGGAGGCCCTGGAGGCCCACTCTCTGTGTACCCAGGGGCTGGGGGTGGGAGCGGGGGAG
GCAGCGGGAGCTCAGTGGCCTCCCTCACCCCTACAGCAGCCCACTCTGGCTCCCACCTTTTCGGCTTCCC
ACCCACGCCACCCAAAGAAGTGTCTCCTGACCCTAGCACCACGGGGGCTGCGTCTCCAGCCTCATCTTCC
GCGGGGGGTAGTGCAGCCCGAGGAGAGGACAAGGACGGCGTCAAGTACCAGGTGTCACTGACGGAGAGCA
TGAAGATGGAAAGTGGCAGTCCCCTGCGCCCAGGCCTAGCTACTATGGGCACCCAGCCTGCTACACACCA
CCCCATCCCCACCTACCCCTCCTATGTGCCGGCGGCTGCCCACGACTACAGCAGCGGACTCTTCCACCCC
GGAGGCTTCCTGGGGGGACCGGCCTCCAGCTTCACCCCTAAGCAGCGCAGCAAGGCTCGTTCCTGTTCAG
AAGGCCGGGAGTGTGTCAACTGTGGGGCCACAGCCACCCCTCTCTGGCGGCGGGACGGCACCGGCCACTA
CCTGTGCAATGCCTGTGGCCTCTACCACAAGATGAATGGGCAGAACCGACCACTCATCAAGCCCAAGCGA
AGACTGTCGGCCGCCAGAAGAGCCGGCACCTGTTGTGCAAATTGTCAGACGACAACCACCACCTTATGGC
GCCGAAACGCCAACGGGGACCCTGTCTGCAACGCCTGTGGCCTCTACTACAAGCTGCACAATGTTAACAG
GCCACTGACCATGAAGAAGGAAGGGATCCAGACTCGGAACCGGAAGATGTCCAACAAGTCCAAGAAGAGC
AAGAAAGGGGCGGAGTGCTTCGAGGAGCTGTCAAAGTGCATGCAGGAGAAGTCATCCCCCTTCAGTGCAG
CTGCCCTGGCTGGACACATGGCACCTGTGGGCCACCTCCCGCCCTTCAGCCACTCCGGACACATCCTGCC
CACTCCGACGCCCATCCACCCCTCCTCCAGCCTCTCCTTCGGCCACCCCCACCCGTCCAGCATGGTGACC
GCCATGGGCTAGGGAACAGATGGACGTCGAGGACCGGGCACTCCCGGGATGGGTGGACCAAACCCTTAGC
AGCCCAGCATTTCCCGAAGGCCGACACCACTCCTGCCAGCCCGGCTCGGCCCAGCACCCCCTCTCCTGGA
GGGCGCCCAGCAGCCTGCCAGCAGTTACTGTGAATGTTCCCCACCGCTGAGAGGCTGCCTCCGCACCTGA
CCGCTGCCCAGGTGGGGTTTCCTGCATGGACAGTTGTTTGGAGAACAACAAGGACAACTTTATGTAGAGA
AAAGGAGGGGACGGGACAGACGAAGGCAACCATTTTTAGAAGGAAAAAGGATTAGGCAAAAATAATTTAT
TTTGCTCTTGTTTCTAACAAGGACTTGGAGACTTGGTGGTCTGAGCTGTCCCAAGTCCTCCGGTTCTTCC
TCGGGATTGGCGGGTCCACTTGCCAGGGCTCTGGGGGCAGATTTGTGGGGACCTCAGCCTGCACCCTCTT
CTCCTCTGGCTTCCCTCTCTGAAATAGCCGAACTCCAGGCTGGGCTGAGCCAAAGCCAGAGTGGCCACGG
CCCAGGGAGGGTGAGCTGGTGCCTGCTTTGACGGGCCAGGCCCTGGAGGGCAGAGACAATCACGGGCGGT
CCTGCAGGAATTCGGATCCGTTAACGCGGCCGCCAGCACAGTGGTCGACGATAAAATAAAAGATTTTATT
TAGTCTCCAGAAAAAGGGGGGAATGAAAGACCCCACCTGTAGGTTTGGCAAGCTAGCTTAAGTAACGCCA
TTTTGCAAGGCATGGAAAAATACATAACTGAGAATAGAGAAGTTCAGATCAAGGTCAGGAACAGATGGAA
CAGCTGAATATGGGCCAAACAGGATATCTGTGGTAAGCAGTTCCTGCCCCGGCTCAGGGCCAAGAACAGA
TGGAACAGCTGAATATGGGCCAAACAGGATATCTGTGGTAAGCAGTTCCTGCCCCGGCTCAGGGCCAAGA
ACAGATGGTCCCCAGATGCGGTCCAGCCCTCAGCAGTTTCTAGAGAACCATCAGATGTTTCCAGGGTGCC
CCAAGGACCTGAAATGACCCTGTGCCTTATTTGAACTAACCAATCAGTTCGCTTCTCGCTTCTGTTCGCG
CGCTTCTGCTCCCCGAGCTCAATAAAAGAGCCCACAACCCCTCACTCGGGGCGCCAGTCCTCCGATTGAC
TGAGTCGCCCGGGTACCCGTGTATCCAATAAACCCTCTTGCAGTTGCATCCGACTTGTGGTCTCGCTGTT
CCTTGGGAGGGTCTCCTCTGAGTGATTGACTACCCGTCAGCGGGGGTCTTTCACATGCAGCATGTATCAA
AATTAATTTGGTTTTTTTTCTTAAGTATTTACATTAAATGGCCATAGTTGCATTAATGAATCGGCCAACG
CGCGGGGAGAGGCGGTTTGCGTATTGGGCGCTCTTCCGCTTCCTCGCTCACTGACTCGCTGCGCTCGGTC
GTTCGGCTGCGGCGAGCGGTATCAGCTCACTCAAAGGCGGTAATACGGTTATCCACAGAATCAGGGGATA
ACGCAGGAAAGAACATGTGAGCAAAAGGCCAGCAAAAGGCCAGGAACCGTAAAAAGGCCGCGTTGCTGGC
GTTTTTCCATAGGCTCCGCCCCCCTGACGAGCATCACAAAAATCGACGCTCAAGTCAGAGGTGGCGAAAC
CCGACAGGACTATAAAGATACCAGGCGTTTCCCCCTGGAAGCTCCCTCGTGCGCTCTCCTGTTCCGACCC
TGCCGCTTACCGGATACCTGTCCGCCTTTCTCCCTTCGGGAAGCGTGGCGCTTTCTCATAGCTCACGCTG
TAGGTATCTCAGTTCGGTGTAGGTCGTTCGCTCCAAGCTGGGCTGTGTGCACGAACCCCCCGTTCAGCCC
GACCGCTGCGCCTTATCCGGTAACTATCGTCTTGAGTCCAACCCGGTAAGACACGACTTATCGCCACTGG
CAGCAGCCACTGGTAACAGGATTAGCAGAGCGAGGTATGTAGGCGGTGCTACAGAGTTCTTGAAGTGGTG
GCCTAACTACGGCTACACTAGAAGAACAGTATTTGGTATCTGCGCTCTGCTGAAGCCAGTTACCTTCGGA
AAAAGAGTTGGTAGCTCTTGATCCGGCAAACAAACCACCGCTGGTAGCGGTGGTTTTTTTGTTTGCAAGC
AGCAGATTACGCGCAGAAAAAAAGGATCTCAAGAAGATCCTTTGATCTTTTCTACGGGGTCTGACGCTCA
GTGGAACGAAAACTCACGTTAAGGGATTTTGGTCATGAGATTATCAAAAAGGATCTTCACCTAGATCCTT
TTGCGGCCGGCCGCAAATCAATCTAAAGTATATATGAGTAAACTTGGTCTGACAGTTACCAATGCTTAAT
CAGTGAGGCACCTATCTCAGCGATCTGTCTATTTCGTTCATCCATAGTTGCCTGACTCCCCGTCGTGTAG
ATAACTACGATACGGGAGGGCTTACCATCTGGCCCCAGTGCTGCAATGATACCGCGAGACCCACGCTCAC
CGGCTCCAGATTTATCAGCAATAAACCAGCCAGCCGGAAGGGCCGAGCGCAGAAGTGGTCCTGCAACTTT
ATCCGCCTCCATCCAGTCTATTAATTGTTGCCGGGAAGCTAGAGTAAGTAGTTCGCCAGTTAATAGTTTG
CGCAACGTTGTTGCCATTGCTACAGGCATCGTGGTGTCACGCTCGTCGTTTGGTATGGCTTCATTCAGCT
CCGGTTCCCAACGATCAAGGCGAGTTACATGATCCCCCATGTTGTGCAAAAAAGCGGTTAGCTCCTTCGG
TCCTCCGATCGTTGTCAGAAGTAAGTTGGCCGCAGTGTTATCACTCATGGTTATGGCAGCACTGCATAAT
TCTCTTACTGTCATGCCATCCGTAAGATGCTTTTCTGTGACTGGTGAGTACTCAACCAAGTCATTCTGAG
AATAGTGTATGCGGCGACCGAGTTGCTCTTGCCCGGCGTCAATACGGGATAATACCGCGCCACATAGCAG
AACTTTAAAAGTGCTCATCATTGGAAAACGTTCTTCGGGGCGAAAACTCTCAAGGATCTTACCGCTGTTG
AGATCCAGTTCGATGTAACCCACTCGTGCACCCAACTGATCTTCAGCATCTTTTACTTTCACCAGCGTTT
CTGGGTGAGCAAAAACAGGAAGGCAAAATGCCGCAAAAAAGGGAATAAGGGCGACACGGAAATGTTGAAT
ACTCATACTCTTCCTTTTTCAATATTATTGAAGCATTTATCAGGGTTATTGTCTCATGAGCGGATACATA
TTTGAATGTATTTAGAAAAATAAACAAATAGGGGTTCCGCGCACATTTCCCCGAAAAGTGCCACCTGCAT
